Addgene plasmid #192438: pcDNA3-Lyso-mCherry-Rheb(C181S)
Purpose: Encodes mCherry-tagged, farnesylation-deficient Rheb C181S mutant targeted to lysosome membrane.
Depositing lab: Jin Zhang. Depositing organization: University of California, San Diego (UCSD). Publication: Rheb regulates nuclear mTORC1 activity independent of farnesylation. Zhong Y, Zhou X, Guan KL, Zhang J. Cell Chem Biol. 2022 Jun 16;29(6):1037-1045.e4. doi: 10.1016/j.chembiol.2022.02.006. Epub 2022 Mar 15. PubMed 35294906.
Backbone
  Vector backbone: pcDNA3
  Backbone size w/o insert (bp): 5415
  Total vector size (bp): 7962
  Vector type: Mammalian Expression
  Selectable markers: Neomycin (select with G418)
Growth in bacteria
  Bacterial resistance: Ampicillin, 100 μg/mL
  Growth temperature: 37°C
  Growth strain: DH5alpha
  Copy number: High Copy
Gene/Insert
  Gene/Insert name: Lyso-mCherry-Rheb(C181S)
  Species: H. sapiens (human)
  Insert size (bp): 2547
  Mutation: Rheb Cys 181 mutated to Ser; abolishes C-terminal farnesylation.
  Entrez Gene: RHEB (a.k.a. RHEB2)
  Promoter: CMV
  Tag / fusion protein: Full-length LAMP1 (N terminal on insert); mCherry (N terminal on insert)
  Cloning method: Restriction Enzyme; 5′ cloning site HindIII (not destroyed); 3′ cloning site EcoRI (not destroyed)
  Sequencing primers: 5′ CMV forward; 3′ BGH reverse
Terms and licenses: Academic/Nonprofit Terms; Industry Terms: Not Available to Industry
How to cite: pcDNA3-Lyso-mCherry-Rheb(C181S) was a gift from Jin Zhang (Addgene plasmid # 192438 ; http://n2t.net/addgene:192438 ; RRID:Addgene_192438)
