[The description below was written by a language model from this plasmid's Addgene catalogue record and pLannotate feature annotations shown in this document.]
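Description:
pcDNA3-Lyso-mCherry-Rheb(C181S) is a mammalian expression plasmid of about 8 kb built on the pcDNA3 backbone. It is propagated in E. coli as a high-copy plasmid through a ColE1/pUC-type origin with ampicillin selection (AmpR under its own bla promoter). It also carries an f1 origin for single-stranded DNA production. For selection in mammalian cells, an SV40 early promoter drives a neomycin phosphotransferase gene terminated by an SV40 poly(A) signal, which allows G418 selection of stable transfectants. Several short fragments annotated in the feature table (bom, an HIV-1 LTR fragment, ble, lacI and lac promoter/operator elements) appear to be backbone remnants or partial matches rather than functional parts of the design.

The payload, cloned between HindIII and EcoRI, is a single fusion open reading frame expressed from the CMV enhancer/promoter and terminated by the bovine growth hormone poly(A) signal. Flanking T7 and SP6 promoters are the standard pcDNA3 sites for priming or in vitro transcription. The fusion consists of full-length human LAMP1, a lysosome-associated membrane glycoprotein that serves as the lysosomal targeting module. This is followed by the red fluorescent protein mCherry and then human RHEB, the small GTPase that activates mTORC1. Rheb carries a Cys181-to-Ser substitution that abolishes its C-terminal farnesylation, so the protein cannot reach membranes by its native lipid anchor and is tethered to the lysosomal membrane only through LAMP1.

mCherry allows the localisation of the fusion to be checked by fluorescence microscopy. The construct is suited to testing how lysosome-restricted, farnesylation-deficient Rheb affects mTORC1 signalling in different cellular compartments. The associated study examined Rheb regulation of nuclear mTORC1 activity independent of farnesylation.
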