Features (pLannotate 1.2.2; 23 found; start..end, strand, type, name):
     28..80      -  misc_feature   bom (fragment): basis of mobility region from pBR322
    235..614     +  enhancer       CMV enhancer: human cytomegalovirus immediate early enhancer
    615..818     +  promoter       CMV promoter: human cytomegalovirus (CMV) immediate early promoter
    814..847     +  LTR            5' LTR (truncated) (fragment): truncated 5' long terminal repeat (LTR) from HIV-1
    863..881     +  promoter       T7 promoter: promoter for bacteriophage T7 RNA polymerase
    907..2157    +  CDS            LAMP1: human lysosome-associated membrane glycoprotein 1
   2182..2889    +  CDS            mCherry: mCherry is a basic (constitutively fluorescent) red fluorescent protein published in 2004, derived from Discosoma sp.. It is reported to be a very rapidly-maturing monomer with low acid sensitivity.
   2899..3450    +  CDS            RHEB: RHEB_HUMAN - Also known as RHEB2. Experimental evidence at protein level: Swiss-Prot protein existence level 1. Activates the protein kinase activity of mTORC1, and thereby plays a role in the regulation of apoptosis. Stimulates the phosphorylation of S6K1 and EIF4EBP1 through activation of mTORC1 signaling. Has low intrinsic GTPase activity. From Homo sapiens (Human).
   3514..3532    -  promoter       SP6 promoter: promoter for bacteriophage SP6 RNA polymerase
   3558..3782    +  polyA_signal   bGH poly(A) signal: bovine growth hormone polyadenylation signal
   3786..3807    +  promoter       SV40 promoter (fragment): SV40 enhancer and early promoter
   3828..4256    +  rep_origin     f1 ori (sequence partly withheld): f1 bacteriophage origin of replication; arrow indicates direction of (+) strand synthesis
   4270..4599    +  promoter       SV40 promoter: SV40 enhancer and early promoter
   4666..5457    +  CDS            neo: KKA2_KLEPN - Also known as kan, nptII. Experimental evidence at protein level: Swiss-Prot protein existence level 1. Resistance to kanamycin, neomycin, paromomycin, ribostamycin, butirosin and gentamicin B. From Klebsiella pneumoniae.
   5481..5639    +  CDS            ble (fragment): BLE_KLEPN - Experimental evidence at protein level: Swiss-Prot protein existence level 1. Binding protein with a strong affinity to the bleomycin family of antibiotics. Binds to CL990; an antimitotic-antibiotic compound. From Klebsiella pneumoniae.
   5634..5755    +  polyA_signal   SV40 poly(A) signal: SV40 polyadenylation signal
   5828..5844    -  protein_bind   lac operator: The lac repressor binds to the lac operator to inhibit transcription in E. coli. This inhibition can be relieved by adding lactose or isopropyl-β-D-thiogalactopyranoside (IPTG). lac repressor encoded by lacI
   5852..5882    -  promoter       lac promoter: promoter for the E. coli lac operon
   5897..5918    -  protein_bind   CAP binding site: CAP binding activates transcription in the presence of cAMP. E. coli catabolite activator protein
   5931..6023    -  CDS            lacI (fragment): lac repressor; lacI; The lac repressor binds to the lac operator to inhibit transcription in E. coli. This inhibition can be relieved by adding lactose or isopropyl-β-D-thiogalactopyranoside (IPTG).
   6206..6794    -  rep_origin     ori: high-copy-number ColE1/pMB1/pBR322/pUC origin of replication
   6965..7825    -  CDS            AmpR: β-lactamase; bla; confers resistance to ampicillin, carbenicillin, and related antibiotics
   7826..7930    -  promoter       AmpR promoter: bla
>Addgene plasmid #192438 | pcDNA3-Lyso-mCherry-Rheb(C181S) | addgene full sequence | sequence record 379134 | Addgene NGS Result
GACGGATCGGGAGATCTCCCGATCCCCTATGGTGCACTCTCAGTACAATCTGCTCTGATGCCGCATAGTT
AAGCCAGTATCTGCTCCCTGCTTGTGTGTTGGAGGTCGCTGAGTAGTGCGCGAGCAAAATTTAAGCTACA
ACAAGGCAAGGCTTGACCGACAATTGCATGAAGAATCTGCTTAGGGTTAGGCGTTTTGCGCTGCTTCGCG
ATGTACGGGCCAGATATACGCGTTGACATTGATTATTGACTAGTTATTAATAGTAATCAATTACGGGGTC
ATTAGTTCATAGCCCATATATGGAGTTCCGCGTTACATAACTTACGGTAAATGGCCCGCCTGGCTGACCG
CCCAACGACCCCCGCCCATTGACGTCAATAATGACGTATGTTCCCATAGTAACGCCAATAGGGACTTTCC
ATTGACGTCAATGGGTGGAGTATTTACGGTAAACTGCCCACTTGGCAGTACATCAAGTGTATCATATGCC
AAGTACGCCCCCTATTGACGTCAATGACGGTAAATGGCCCGCCTGGCATTATGCCCAGTACATGACCTTA
TGGGACTTTCCTACTTGGCAGTACATCTACGTATTAGTCATCGCTATTACCATGGTGATGCGGTTTTGGC
AGTACATCAATGGGCGTGGATAGCGGTTTGACTCACGGGGATTTCCAAGTCTCCACCCCATTGACGTCAA
TGGGAGTTTGTTTTGGCACCAAAATCAACGGGACTTTCCAAAATGTCGTAACAACTCCGCCCCATTGACG
CAAATGGGCGGTAGGCGTGTACGGTGGGAGGTCTATATAAGCAGAGCTCTCTGGCTAACTAGAGAACCCA
CTGCTTACTGGCTTATCGAAATTAATACGACTCACTATAGGGAGACCCAAGCTTGCGGCCGCCACCATGG
CGGCGCCCGGCAGCGCCCGGCGACCCCTGCTGCTGCTACTGCTGTTGCTGCTGCTCGGCCTCATGCATTG
TGCGTCAGCAGCAATGTTTATGGTGAAAAATGGCAACGGGACCGCGTGCATAATGGCCAACTTCTCTGCT
GCCTTCTCAGTGAACTACGACACCAAGAGTGGCCCTAAGAACATGACCTTTGACCTGCCATCAGATGCCA
CAGTGGTGCTCAACCGCAGCTCCTGTGGAAAAGAGAACACTTCTGACCCCAGTCTCGTGATTGCTTTTGG
AAGAGGACATACACTCACTCTCAATTTCACGAGAAATGCAACACGTTACAGCGTCCAGCTCATGAGTTTT
GCTTATAACTTGTCAGACACACACCTTTTCCCCAATGCGAGCTCCAAAGAAATCAAGACTGTGGAATCTA
TAACTGACATCAGGGCAGATATAGATAAAAAATACAGATGTGTTAGTGGCACCCAGGTCCACATGAACAA
CGTGACCGTAACGCCCCATGATGCCACCATCCAGGCGTACCTTTCCAACAGCAGCTTCAGCAGGGGAGAG
ACACGCTGTGAACAAGACAGGCCTTCCCCAACCACAGCGCCCCCTGCGCCACCCAGCCCCTCGCCCTCAC
CCGTGCCCAAGAGCCCCTCTGTGGACAAGTACAACGTGAGCGGCACCAACGGGACCTGCCTGCTGGCCAG
CATGGGGCTGCAGCTGAACCTCACCTATGAGAGGAAGGACAACACGACGGTGACAAGGCTTCTCAACATC
AACCCCAACAAGACCTCGGCCAGCGGGAGCTGCGGCGCCCACCTGGTGACTCTGGAGCTGCACAGCGAGG
GCACCACCGTCCTGCTCTTCCAGTTCGGGATGAATGCAAGTTCTAGCCGGTTTTTCCTACAAGGAATCCA
GTTGAATACAATTCTTCCTGACGCCAGAGACCCTGCCTTTAAAGCTGCCAACGGCTCCCTGCGAGCGCTG
CAGGCCACAGTCGGCAATTCCTACAAGTGCAACGCGGAGGAGCACGTCCGTGTCACGAAGGCGTTTTCAG
TCAATATATTCAAAGTGTGGGTCCAGGCTTTCAAGGTGGAAGGTGGCCAGTTTGGCTCTGTGGAGGAGTG
TCTGCTGGACGAGAACAGCATGCTGATCCCCATCGCTGTGGGTGGTGCCCTGGCGGGGCTGGTCCTCATC
GTCCTCATCGCCTACCTCGTCGGCAGGAAGAGGAGTCACGCAGGCTACCAGACTATCGGTGGTGGCGGTG
GTGCGGATCCCATGGTGAGCAAGGGCGAGGAGGATAACATGGCCATCATCAAGGAGTTCATGCGCTTCAA
GGTGCACATGGAGGGCTCCGTGAACGGCCACGAGTTCGAGATCGAGGGCGAGGGCGAGGGCCGCCCCTAC
GAGGGCACCCAGACCGCCAAGCTGAAGGTGACCAAGGGTGGCCCCCTGCCCTTCGCCTGGGACATCCTGT
CCCCTCAGTTCATGTACGGCTCCAAGGCCTACGTGAAGCACCCCGCCGACATCCCCGACTACTTGAAGCT
GTCCTTCCCCGAGGGCTTCAAGTGGGAGCGCGTGATGAACTTCGAGGACGGCGGCGTGGTGACCGTGACC
CAGGACTCCTCCCTGCAGGACGGCGAGTTCATCTACAAGGTGAAGCTGCGCGGCACCAACTTCCCCTCCG
ACGGCCCCGTAATGCAGAAGAAGACCATGGGCTGGGAGGCCTCCTCCGAGCGGATGTACCCCGAGGACGG
CGCCCTGAAGGGCGAGATCAAGCAGAGGCTGAAGCTGAAGGACGGCGGCCACTACGACGCTGAGGTCAAG
ACCACCTACAAGGCCAAGAAGCCCGTGCAGCTGCCCGGCGCCTACAACGTCAACATCAAGTTGGACATCA
CCTCCCACAACGAGGACTACACCATCGTGGAACAGTACGAACGCGCCGAGGGCCGCCACTCCACCGGCGG
CATGGACGAGCTGTACAAGCGCATGCACATGCCGCAGTCCAAGTCCCGGAAGATCGCGATCCTGGGCTAC
CGGTCTGTGGGGAAATCCTCATTGACGATTCAATTTGTTGAAGGCCAATTTGTGGACTCCTACGATCCAA
CCATAGAAAACACTTTTACAAAGTTGATCACAGTAAATGGACAAGAATATCATCTTCAACTTGTAGACAC
AGCCGGGCAAGATGAATATTCTATCTTTCCTCAGACATACTCCATAGATATTAATGGCTATATTCTTGTG
TATTCTGTTACATCAATCAAAAGTTTTGAAGTGATTAAAGTTATCCATGGCAAATTGTTGGATATGGTGG
GGAAAGTACAAATACCTATTATGTTGGTTGGGAATAAGAAAGACCTGCATATGGAAAGGGTGATCAGTTA
TGAAGAAGGGAAAGCTTTGGCAGAATCTTGGAATGCAGCTTTTTTGGAATCTTCTGCTAAAGAAAATCAG
ACTGCTGTGGATGTTTTTCGAAGGATAATTTTGGAGGCAGAAAAAATGGACGGGGCAGCTTCACAAGGCA
AGTCTTCATCCTCGGTGATGTGAGAATTCTGCAGATATCCATCACACTGGCGGCCGCTCGAGCATGCATC
TAGAGGGCCCTATTCTATAGTGTCACCTAAATGCTAGAGCTCGCTGATCAGCCTCGACTGTGCCTTCTAG
TTGCCAGCCATCTGTTGTTTGCCCCTCCCCCGTGCCTTCCTTGACCCTGGAAGGTGCCACTCCCACTGTC
CTTTCCTAATAAAATGAGGAAATTGCATCGCATTGTCTGAGTAGGTGTCATTCTATTCTGGGGGGTGGGG
TGGGGCAGGACAGCAAGGGGGAGGATTGGGAAGACAATAGCAGGCATGCTGGGGATGCGGTGGGCTCTAT
GGCTTCTGAGGCGGAAAGAACCAGCTGGGGCTCTAGGGGGTATCCCC
[124 nt withheld, positions 3828-3951]
C
[91 nt withheld, positions 3953-4043]
A
[49 nt withheld, positions 4045-4093]
CCTTTGACGTTGGAGTCCACGTTCTTT
[37 nt withheld, positions 4121-4157]
ACCCTATCTCGGTCTATTCTTTTGATTTATAAGGGATTTTGCCGATTTCGGCCTATTGGTTAAAAAATGA
GCTGATTTAACAAAAATTTAACGCGAATTAATTCTGTGGAATGTGTGTCAGTTAGGGTGTGGAAAGTCCC
CAGGCTCCCCAGCAGGCAGAAGTATGCAAAGCATGCATCTCAATTAGTCAGCAACCAGGTGTGGAAAGTC
CCCAGGCTCCCCAGCAGGCAGAAGTATGCAAAGCATGCATCTCAATTAGTCAGCAACCATAGTCCCGCCC
CTAACTCCGCCCATCCCGCCCCTAACTCCGCCCAGTTCCGCCCATTCTCCGCCCCATGGCTGACTAATTT
TTTTTATTTATGCAGAGGCCGAGGCCGCCTCTGCCTCTGAGCTATTCCAGAAGTAGTGAGGAGGCTTTTT
TGGAGGCCTAGGCTTTTGCAAAAAGCTCCCGGGAGCTTGTATATCCATTTTCGGATCTGATCAAGAGACA
GGATGAGGATCGTTTCGCATGATTGAACAAGATGGATTGCACGCAGGTTCTCCGGCCGCTTGGGTGGAGA
GGCTATTCGGCTATGACTGGGCACAACAGACAATCGGCTGCTCTGATGCCGCCGTGTTCCGGCTGTCAGC
GCAGGGGCGCCCGGTTCTTTTTGTCAAGACCGACCTGTCCGGTGCCCTGAATGAACTGCAGGACGAGGCA
GCGCGGCTATCGTGGCTGGCCACGACGGGCGTTCCTTGCGCAGCTGTGCTCGACGTTGTCACTGAAGCGG
GAAGGGACTGGCTGCTATTGGGCGAAGTGCCGGGGCAGGATCTCCTGTCATCTCACCTTGCTCCTGCCGA
GAAAGTATCCATCATGGCTGATGCAATGCGGCGGCTGCATACGCTTGATCCGGCTACCTGCCCATTCGAC
CACCAAGCGAAACATCGCATCGAGCGAGCACGTACTCGGATGGAAGCCGGTCTTGTCGATCAGGATGATC
TGGACGAAGAGCATCAGGGGCTCGCGCCAGCCGAACTGTTCGCCAGGCTCAAGGCGCGCATGCCCGACGG
CGAGGATCTCGTCGTGACCCATGGCGATGCCTGCTTGCCGAATATCATGGTGGAAAATGGCCGCTTTTCT
GGATTCATCGACTGTGGCCGGCTGGGTGTGGCGGACCGCTATCAGGACATAGCGTTGGCTACCCGTGATA
TTGCTGAAGAGCTTGGCGGCGAATGGGCTGACCGCTTCCTCGTGCTTTACGGTATCGCCGCTCCCGATTC
GCAGCGCATCGCCTTCTATCGCCTTCTTGACGAGTTCTTCTGAGCGGGACTCTGGGGTTCGAAATGACCG
ACCAAGCGACGCCCAACCTGCCATCACGAGATTTCGATTCCACCGCCGCCTTCTATGAAAGGTTGGGCTT
CGGAATCGTTTTCCGGGACGCCGGCTGGATGATCCTCCAGCGCGGGGATCTCATGCTGGAGTTCTTCGCC
CACCCCAACTTGTTTATTGCAGCTTATAATGGTTACAAATAAAGCAATAGCATCACAAATTTCACAAATA
AAGCATTTTTTTCACTGCATTCTAGTTGTGGTTTGTCCAAACTCATCAATGTATCTTATCATGTCTGTAT
ACCGTCGACCTCTAGCTAGAGCTTGGCGTAATCATGGTCATAGCTGTTTCCTGTGTGAAATTGTTATCCG
CTCACAATTCCACACAACATACGAGCCGGAAGCATAAAGTGTAAAGCCTGGGGTGCCTAATGAGTGAGCT
AACTCACATTAATTGCGTTGCGCTCACTGCCCGCTTTCCAGTCGGGAAACCTGTCGTGCCAGCTGCATTA
ATGAATCGGCCAACGCGCGGGGAGAGGCGGTTTGCGTATTGGGCGCTCTTCCGCTTCCTCGCTCACTGAC
TCGCTGCGCTCGGTCGTTCGGCTGCGGCGAGCGGTATCAGCTCACTCAAAGGCGGTAATACGGTTATCCA
CAGAATCAGGGGATAACGCAGGAAAGAACATGTGAGCAAAAGGCCAGCAAAAGGCCAGGAACCGTAAAAA
GGCCGCGTTGCTGGCGTTTTTCCATAGGCTCCGCCCCCCTGACGAGCATCACAAAAATCGACGCTCAAGT
CAGAGGTGGCGAAACCCGACAGGACTATAAAGATACCAGGCGTTTCCCCCTGGAAGCTCCCTCGTGCGCT
CTCCTGTTCCGACCCTGCCGCTTACCGGATACCTGTCCGCCTTTCTCCCTTCGGGAAGCGTGGCGCTTTC
TCATAGCTCACGCTGTAGGTATCTCAGTTCGGTGTAGGTCGTTCGCTCCAAGCTGGGCTGTGTGCACGAA
CCCCCCGTTCAGCCCGACCGCTGCGCCTTATCCGGTAACTATCGTCTTGAGTCCAACCCGGTAAGACACG
ACTTATCGCCACTGGCAGCAGCCACTGGTAACAGGATTAGCAGAGCGAGGTATGTAGGCGGTGCTACAGA
GTTCTTGAAGTGGTGGCCTAACTACGGCTACACTAGAAGAACAGTATTTGGTATCTGCGCTCTGCTGAAG
CCAGTTACCTTCGGAAAAAGAGTTGGTAGCTCTTGATCCGGCAAACAAACCACCGCTGGTAGCGGTGGTT
TTTTTGTTTGCAAGCAGCAGATTACGCGCAGAAAAAAAGGATCTCAAGAAGATCCTTTGATCTTTTCTAC
GGGGTCTGACGCTCAGTGGAACGAAAACTCACGTTAAGGGATTTTGGTCATGAGATTATCAAAAAGGATC
TTCACCTAGATCCTTTTAAATTAAAAATGAAGTTTTAAATCAATCTAAAGTATATATGAGTAAACTTGGT
CTGACAGTTACCAATGCTTAATCAGTGAGGCACCTATCTCAGCGATCTGTCTATTTCGTTCATCCATAGT
TGCCTGACTCCCCGTCGTGTAGATAACTACGATACGGGAGGGCTTACCATCTGGCCCCAGTGCTGCAATG
ATACCGCGAGACCCACGCTCACCGGCTCCAGATTTATCAGCAATAAACCAGCCAGCCGGAAGGGCCGAGC
GCAGAAGTGGTCCTGCAACTTTATCCGCCTCCATCCAGTCTATTAATTGTTGCCGGGAAGCTAGAGTAAG
TAGTTCGCCAGTTAATAGTTTGCGCAACGTTGTTGCCATTGCTACAGGCATCGTGGTGTCACGCTCGTCG
TTTGGTATGGCTTCATTCAGCTCCGGTTCCCAACGATCAAGGCGAGTTACATGATCCCCCATGTTGTGCA
AAAAAGCGGTTAGCTCCTTCGGTCCTCCGATCGTTGTCAGAAGTAAGTTGGCCGCAGTGTTATCACTCAT
GGTTATGGCAGCACTGCATAATTCTCTTACTGTCATGCCATCCGTAAGATGCTTTTCTGTGACTGGTGAG
TACTCAACCAAGTCATTCTGAGAATAGTGTATGCGGCGACCGAGTTGCTCTTGCCCGGCGTCAATACGGG
ATAATACCGCGCCACATAGCAGAACTTTAAAAGTGCTCATCATTGGAAAACGTTCTTCGGGGCGAAAACT
CTCAAGGATCTTACCGCTGTTGAGATCCAGTTCGATGTAACCCACTCGTGCACCCAACTGATCTTCAGCA
TCTTTTACTTTCACCAGCGTTTCTGGGTGAGCAAAAACAGGAAGGCAAAATGCCGCAAAAAAGGGAATAA
GGGCGACACGGAAATGTTGAATACTCATACTCTTCCTTTTTCAATATTATTGAAGCATTTATCAGGGTTA
TTGTCTCATGAGCGGATACATATTTGAATGTATTTAGAAAAATAAACAAATAGGGGTTCCGCGCACATTT
CCCCGAAAAGTGCCACCTGACGTC
